Addgene plasmid #74372: G1V-HA-pCB6
Purpose: Mammalian expression of a G1V mutant HA from the X:31 strain of influenza virus
Depositing lab: Judith White. Depositing organization: University of Virginia. Publication: A specific point mutant at position 1 of the influenza hemagglutinin fusion peptide displays a hemifusion phenotype. Qiao H, Armstrong RT, Melikyan GB, Cohen FS, White JM. Mol Biol Cell. 1999 Aug;10(8):2759-69. 10.1091/mbc.10.8.2759 PubMed 10436026.
Backbone
  Vector backbone: pCB6
  Vector type: Mammalian Expression
  Selectable markers: Neomycin (select with G418)
Growth in bacteria
  Bacterial resistance: Ampicillin, 100 μg/mL
  Growth temperature: 37°C
  Growth strain: DH5alpha
  Copy number: Unknown
Gene/Insert
  Gene/Insert name: HA
  Mutation: G1V
  Promoter: CMV
  Cloning method: Restriction Enzyme; 5′ cloning site HindIII (destroyed during cloning); 3′ cloning site XbaI (not destroyed)
  Sequencing primers: 5′ CMV-F; 3′ hGH-PA-R
Terms and licenses: Academic/Nonprofit Terms; Industry Terms: Not Available to Industry
How to cite: G1V-HA-pCB6 was a gift from Judith White (Addgene plasmid # 74372 ; http://n2t.net/addgene:74372 ; RRID:Addgene_74372)
