[The description below was written by a language model from this plasmid's Addgene catalogue record.]
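Description:
G1V-HA-pCB6 is a mammalian expression plasmid built on the pCB6 backbone that carries the hemagglutinin (HA) gene of the X:31 strain of influenza virus with a G1V point mutation. It is propagated in E. coli under ampicillin selection, and it also carries a neomycin resistance marker, so transfected mammalian cells that retain the plasmid can be selected with G418, for example to derive stable HA-expressing lines. The record lists the copy number as unknown and does not include a feature table, so the origin of replication and other backbone elements are not documented here.

The HA insert was placed by restriction cloning between a HindIII site, which was destroyed in the process, and an XbaI site, which remains intact. Transcription is driven by the CMV promoter, a strong constitutive promoter in most mammalian cell types. The listed 3′ sequencing primer anneals in a human growth hormone polyadenylation region, which suggests that this signal lies downstream of the insert and terminates the transcript. No epitope tags or reporter fusions are recorded.

The G1V mutation replaces glycine with valine at position 1 of the HA fusion peptide, the hydrophobic segment that inserts into the target membrane during low-pH-triggered fusion. According to the associated publication title, a specific point mutant at this position displays a hemifusion phenotype, a state in which lipid mixing between membranes occurs without full fusion. The construct is therefore suited to expressing mutant HA on the surface of mammalian cells for mechanistic studies of viral membrane fusion, typically in comparison with wild-type HA.
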