>Addgene plasmid #74372 | G1V-HA-pCB6 | addgene partial sequence | sequence record 141082 | hGH-PA-R 5'-CCAGCTTGGTTCCCAATAGA-3'
CCTTGCTCCATACCACCCCCCTCCACCCCATAATATTATAGAAGGACACCTAGTCAGACAAAATGATGCA
ACTTAATTTTATTAGGACAAGGCTGGTGGGCACTGGAGTGGCAACTTCCAGGGCCAGGAGAGGCACTGGG
GAGGGGTCACAGGGATGCCACCCGGGATCCTCTAGACCCTCGACCACTAATACACTCAAATGCAAATGTT
GCACCTAATGTTGCCTCTCTGGCAGGCCCACATGATGAACCCCAGCAAAACAACACAAAGCAAAAAGCAT
GATATGGCAAAGGAAATCCACAGGATCCAGTCCTTGTATCCAGACTTCAGTTCAACACCTTTGATCTGAA
ACCGGTTGTTTAATGCTTCGTCTCTGTATACATCATGGTCATAAGTCCCATTTCTGATTGACTCTATGCA
AGCGTTGTCACATTTGTGGTATATTTTGAAGCAACCATTGCCCATGTCTTCAGCATTTTCCCTCAGTTGC
CTCCTTGTTTTTTCAAACAGCTTGTTCATTTCCGAGTCAGTCAGGTCAATTGTATGTTGATTCTCCAGAG
CGACAAGAAGCTCCGCATTGTAAGACCAGAGATCTATTTTAGTGTCTTCAACGTATTTCTCGAGGTCCTG
AATTCTCCCTTCTACTTCTGAGAATTCCTTTTCGATTTGATGGAATTTCTCGTTCGTCTTCTCGATTACC
CTGTTCAATTTCCCATTGATTTGGTCGATGGCTGCTTGAGTGCTTTTAAGATCTGCTGCTTGTCCTGTGC
CCTCAGAATT
