>Addgene plasmid #74372 | G1V-HA-pCB6 | addgene partial sequence | sequence record 141083 | CMV-F 5'-CGCAAATGGGCGGTAGGCGTG-3'
TCAGAATTAATTCAGATCTGGTACCACGCGTATCGATAAGCTCGGCCTCTGAGCTATTCCAGAAGTAGTG
AAGAGGCTTTTTTGGAGGAGATCGAATTCCCCGATGAGCAAAAGCAGGGGATAATTCTATTAATCATGAA
GACCATCATTGCTTTGAGCTACATTTTCTGTCTGGCTCTCGGCCAAGACCTTCCAGGAAATGACAACAGC
ACAGCAACGCTGTGCCTGGGACATCATGCGGTGCCAAACGGAACACTAGTGAAAACAATCACAGATGATC
AGATTGAAGTGACTAATGCTACTGAGCTAGTTCAGAGCTCCTCAACGGGGAAAATATGCAACAATCCTCA
TCGAATCCTTGATGGAATAGACTGCACACTGATAGATGCTCTATTGGGGGACCCTCATTGTGATGTTTTT
CAAAATGAGACATGGGACCTTTTCGTTGAACGCAGCAAAGCTTTCAGCAACTGTTACCCTTATGATGTGC
CAGATTATGCCTCCCTTAGGTCACTAGTTGCCTCGTCAGGCACTCTGGAGTTTATCACTGAGGGTTTCAC
TTGGACTGGGGTCACTCAGAATGGGGGAAGCAATGCTTGCAAAAGGGGACCTGGTAGCGGTTTTTTCAGT
AGACTGAACTGGTTGACCAAATTAGGAAGCACATATCCAGTGCTGAACGTGACTATGCCAAACAATGACA
ATTTTGACAAACTATACATTTGGGGGATTCACCACCCGAGCACGAACCAAGAACAAACCAGCCTGTATGT
TCAAGCATCAGG
