>Addgene plasmid #74372 | G1V-HA-pCB6 | addgene partial sequence | sequence record 142001 | Hemag-F 5'-GGTCACTAGTTGCCTCGTCA-3'
CTTGGACTGGGGTCACTCAGAATGGGGGAAGCAATGCTTGCAAAAGGGGACCTGGTAGCGGTTTTTTCAG
TAGACTGAACTGGTTGACCAAATTAGGAAGCACATATCCAGTGCTGAACGTGACTATGCCAAACAATGAC
AATTTTGACAAACTATACATTTGGGGGATTCACCACCCGAGCACGAACCAAGAACAAACCAGCCTGTATG
TTCAAGCATCAGGGAGAGTCACAGTCTCTACCAGGAGAAGCCAGCAAACTATAATCCCGAATATCGGGTC
CAGACCCTGGGTAAGGGGTCTGTCTAGTAGAATAAGCATCTATTGGACAATAGTTAAGCCGGGAGACGTA
CTGGTAATTAATAGTAATGGGAACCTAATCGCTCCTCGGGGTTATTTCAAAATGCGCACTGGGAAAAGCT
CAATAATGAGGTCAGATGCACCTATTGATACCTGTATTTCTGAATGCATCACTCCAAATGGAAGCATTCC
CAATGACAAGCCCTTTCAAAACGTAAACAAGATCACATATGGAGCATGCCCCAAGTATGTTAAGCAAAAC
ACCCTGAAGTTGGCAACAGGGATGCGGAATGTACCAGAGAAACAAACCCGGGTCCTATTCGGCGCAATAG
CAGGTTTCATAGAAAATGGTTGGGAGGGAATGATAGACGGTTGGTACGGTTTCAGGCATCAAAATTCTGA
GGGCACAGGACAAGCAGCAGATCTTAAAAGCACTCAAGCAGCCATCGACCAAATCAATGGGAAATTGAAC
AGGGTAATCGAGA
