>Addgene plasmid #74372 | G1V-HA-pCB6 | addgene partial sequence | sequence record 142003 | Hemag-R 5'-AGTCCCATTTCTGATTGACTCT-3'
GTCTTCAGCATTTTCCCTCAGTTGCCTCCTTGTTTTTTCAAACAGCTTGTTCATTTCCGAGTCAGTCAGG
TCAATTGTATGTTGATTCTCCAGAGCGACAAGAAGCTCCGCATTGTAAGACCAGAGATCTATTTTAGTGT
CTTCAACGTATTTCTCGAGGTCCTGAATTCTCCCTTCTACTTCTGAGAATTCCTTTTCGATTTGATGGAA
TTTCTCGTTCGTCTTCTCGATTACCCTGTTCAATTTCCCATTGATTTGGTCGATGGCTGCTTGAGTGCTT
TTAAGATCTGCTGCTTGTCCTGTGCCCTCAGAATTTTGATGCCTGAAACCGTACCAACCGTCTATCATTC
CCTCCCAACCATTTTCTATGAAACCTGCTATTGCGCCGAATAGGACCCGGGTTTGTTTCTCTGGTACATT
CCGCATCCCTGTTGCCAACTTCAGGGTGTTTTGCTTAACATACTTGGGGCATGCTCCATATGTGATCTTG
TTTACGTTTTGAAAGGGCTTGTCATTGGGAATGCTTCCATTTGGAGTGATGCATTCAGAAATACAGGTAT
CAATAGGTGCATCTGACCTCATTATTGAGCTTTTCCCAGTGCGCATTTTGAAATAACCCCGAGGAGCGAT
TAGGTTCC
